Addgene plasmid #214160: pcDNA3.1-hSTING (N154S)
Purpose: Transient expression of gain-of-function STING mutant
Depositing lab: Nan Yan. Depositing organization: University of Texas Southwestern Medical Center. Publication: STING Activation by Translocation from the ER Is Associated with Infection and Autoinflammatory Disease. Dobbs N, Burnaevskiy N, Chen D, Gonugunta VK, Alto NM, Yan N. Cell Host Microbe. 2015 Aug 12;18(2):157-68. doi: 10.1016/j.chom.2015.07.001. Epub 2015 Jul 30. PubMed 26235147.
Backbone
  Vector backbone: pcDNA3.1
  Vector type: Mammalian Expression
  Selectable markers: Neomycin (select with G418)
Growth in bacteria
  Bacterial resistance: Ampicillin, 100 μg/mL
  Growth temperature: 37°C
  Growth strain: DH5alpha
  Copy number: High Copy
Gene/Insert
  Gene/Insert name: STING (N154S)
  Species: H. sapiens (human)
  Mutation: N154S
  Entrez Gene: STING1 (a.k.a. ERIS, MITA, MPYS, NET23, SAVI, STING, STING-beta, TMEM173, hMITA, hSTING)
  Promoter: CMV
  Cloning method: Gibson Cloning
  Sequencing primers: 5′ CMV_fwd; 3′ BGH_rev
Terms and licenses: Academic/Nonprofit Terms; Industry Terms: Not Available to Industry
How to cite: pcDNA3.1-hSTING (N154S) was a gift from Nan Yan (Addgene plasmid # 214160 ; http://n2t.net/addgene:214160 ; RRID:Addgene_214160)
