[The description below was written by a language model from this plasmid's Addgene catalogue record and pLannotate feature annotations shown in this document.]
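Description:
pcDNA3.1-hSTING (N154S) is a mammalian expression plasmid built on the pcDNA3.1 backbone for transient expression of a gain-of-function mutant of human STING (STING1, also known as TMEM173, MITA or ERIS). It is maintained in E. coli through a high-copy ColE1/pUC-type origin and selected with ampicillin via the β-lactamase gene. An f1 phage origin is also present, as are small remnants of lac regulatory sequence typical of this vector family. For mammalian cells the backbone carries a neomycin phosphotransferase gene driven by the SV40 enhancer/early promoter and terminated by the SV40 polyadenylation signal, allowing G418 selection if stable lines are wanted.

The payload is the human STING1 coding sequence carrying the N154S substitution, inserted by Gibson assembly between the CMV immediate-early enhancer/promoter and the bovine growth hormone polyadenylation signal. This gives strong constitutive transcription in most mammalian cell types. A T7 promoter lies between the CMV promoter and the insert, which in principle permits in vitro transcription of the same open reading frame. No epitope tag or reporter is annotated in the feature table or listed in the record, so the protein appears to be expressed untagged. The short matches annotated as an HIV-1 LTR fragment, a ble fragment and a second SV40 promoter fragment are probably incidental annotation hits within backbone sequence rather than functional elements.

The record describes N154S as gain-of-function, and the associated work concerns STING activation by translocation from the ER in infection and autoinflammatory disease. The plasmid therefore suits transfection studies of constitutive, ligand-independent STING signalling and trafficking.
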