Features (pLannotate 1.2.2; 20 found; start..end, strand, type, name):
     68..656     +  rep_origin     ori: high-copy-number ColE1/pMB1/pBR322/pUC origin of replication
    839..931     +  CDS            lacI (fragment): lac repressor; lacI; The lac repressor binds to the lac operator to inhibit transcription in E. coli. This inhibition can be relieved by adding lactose or isopropyl-β-D-thiogalactopyranoside (IPTG).
    944..965     +  protein_bind   CAP binding site: CAP binding activates transcription in the presence of cAMP. E. coli catabolite activator protein
    980..1010    +  promoter       lac promoter: promoter for the E. coli lac operon
   1018..1034    +  protein_bind   lac operator: The lac repressor binds to the lac operator to inhibit transcription in E. coli. This inhibition can be relieved by adding lactose or isopropyl-β-D-thiogalactopyranoside (IPTG). lac repressor encoded by lacI
   1107..1228    -  polyA_signal   SV40 poly(A) signal: SV40 polyadenylation signal
   1223..1381    -  CDS            ble (fragment): BLE_KLEPN - Experimental evidence at protein level: Swiss-Prot protein existence level 1. Binding protein with a strong affinity to the bleomycin family of antibiotics. Binds to CL990; an antimitotic-antibiotic compound. From Klebsiella pneumoniae.
   1405..2196    -  CDS            neo: KKA2_KLEPN - Also known as kan, nptII. Experimental evidence at protein level: Swiss-Prot protein existence level 1. Resistance to kanamycin, neomycin, paromomycin, ribostamycin, butirosin and gentamicin B. From Klebsiella pneumoniae.
   2263..2592    -  promoter       SV40 promoter: SV40 enhancer and early promoter
   2606..3034    -  rep_origin     f1 ori (sequence partly withheld): f1 bacteriophage origin of replication; arrow indicates direction of (+) strand synthesis
   3055..3076    -  promoter       SV40 promoter (fragment): SV40 enhancer and early promoter
   3080..3304    -  polyA_signal   bGH poly(A) signal: bovine growth hormone polyadenylation signal
   3384..4520    -  CDS            STING1: STING_HUMAN - Also known as ERIS From Homo sapiens (Human).
   4600..4618    -  promoter       T7 promoter: promoter for bacteriophage T7 RNA polymerase
   4634..4667    -  LTR            5' LTR (truncated) (fragment): truncated 5' long terminal repeat (LTR) from HIV-1
   4663..4866    -  promoter       CMV promoter: human cytomegalovirus (CMV) immediate early promoter
   4867..5246    -  enhancer       CMV enhancer: human cytomegalovirus immediate early enhancer
   5401..5453    +  misc_feature   bom (fragment): basis of mobility region from pBR322
   5512..5616    +  promoter       AmpR promoter: bla
   5617..6477    +  CDS            AmpR: β-lactamase; bla; confers resistance to ampicillin, carbenicillin, and related antibiotics
>Addgene plasmid #214160 | pcDNA3.1-hSTING (N154S) | addgene full sequence | sequence record 424640 | Addgene NGS Result
AAATCCCTTAACGTGAGTTTTCGTTCCACTGAGCGTCAGACCCCGTAGAAAAGATCAAAGGATCTTCTTG
AGATCCTTTTTTTCTGCGCGTAATCTGCTGCTTGCAAACAAAAAAACCACCGCTACCAGCGGTGGTTTGT
TTGCCGGATCAAGAGCTACCAACTCTTTTTCCGAAGGTAACTGGCTTCAGCAGAGCGCAGATACCAAATA
CTGTTCTTCTAGTGTAGCCGTAGTTAGGCCACCACTTCAAGAACTCTGTAGCACCGCCTACATACCTCGC
TCTGCTAATCCTGTTACCAGTGGCTGCTGCCAGTGGCGATAAGTCGTGTCTTACCGGGTTGGACTCAAGA
CGATAGTTACCGGATAAGGCGCAGCGGTCGGGCTGAACGGGGGGTTCGTGCACACAGCCCAGCTTGGAGC
GAACGACCTACACCGAACTGAGATACCTACAGCGTGAGCTATGAGAAAGCGCCACGCTTCCCGAAGGGAG
AAAGGCGGACAGGTATCCGGTAAGCGGCAGGGTCGGAACAGGAGAGCGCACGAGGGAGCTTCCAGGGGGA
AACGCCTGGTATCTTTATAGTCCTGTCGGGTTTCGCCACCTCTGACTTGAGCGTCGATTTTTGTGATGCT
CGTCAGGGGGGCGGAGCCTATGGAAAAACGCCAGCAACGCGGCCTTTTTACGGTTCCTGGCCTTTTGCTG
GCCTTTTGCTCACATGTTCTTTCCTGCGTTATCCCCTGATTCTGTGGATAACCGTATTACCGCCTTTGAG
TGAGCTGATACCGCTCGCCGCAGCCGAACGACCGAGCGCAGCGAGTCAGTGAGCGAGGAAGCGGAAGAGC
GCCCAATACGCAAACCGCCTCTCCCCGCGCGTTGGCCGATTCATTAATGCAGCTGGCACGACAGGTTTCC
CGACTGGAAAGCGGGCAGTGAGCGCAACGCAATTAATGTGAGTTAGCTCACTCATTAGGCACCCCAGGCT
TTACACTTTATGCTTCCGGCTCGTATGTTGTGTGGAATTGTGAGCGGATAACAATTTCACACAGGAAACA
GCTATGACCATGATTACGCCAAGCTCTAGCTAGAGGTCGACGGTATACAGACATGATAAGATACATTGAT
GAGTTTGGACAAACCACAACTAGAATGCAGTGAAAAAAATGCTTTATTTGTGAAATTTGTGATGCTATTG
CTTTATTTGTAACCATTATAAGCTGCAATAAACAAGTTGGGGTGGGCGAAGAACTCCAGCATGAGATCCC
CGCGCTGGAGGATCATCCAGCCGGCGTCCCGGAAAACGATTCCGAAGCCCAACCTTTCATAGAAGGCGGC
GGTGGAATCGAAATCTCGTGATGGCAGGTTGGGCGTCGCTTGGTCGGTCATTTCGAACCCCAGAGTCCCG
CTCAGAAGAACTCGTCAAGAAGGCGATAGAAGGCGATGCGCTGCGAATCGGGAGCGGCGATACCGTAAAG
CACGAGGAAGCGGTCAGCCCATTCGCCGCCAAGCTCTTCAGCAATATCACGGGTAGCCAACGCTATGTCC
TGATAGCGGTCCGCCACACCCAGCCGGCCACAGTCGATGAATCCAGAAAAGCGGCCATTTTCCACCATGA
TATTCGGCAAGCAGGCATCGCCATGGGTCACGACGAGATCCTCGCCGTCGGGCATGCGCGCCTTGAGCCT
GGCGAACAGTTCGGCTGGCGCGAGCCCCTGATGCTCTTCGTCCAGATCATCCTGATCGACAAGACCGGCT
TCCATCCGAGTACGTGCTCGCTCGATGCGATGTTTCGCTTGGTGGTCGAATGGGCAGGTAGCCGGATCAA
GCGTATGCAGCCGCCGCATTGCATCAGCCATGATGGATACTTTCTCGGCAGGAGCAAGGTGAGATGACAG
GAGATCCTGCCCCGGCACTTCGCCCAATAGCAGCCAGTCCCTTCCCGCTTCAGTGACAACGTCGAGCACA
GCTGCGCAAGGAACGCCCGTCGTGGCCAGCCACGATAGCCGCGCTGCCTCGTCCTGCAGTTCATTCAGGG
CACCGGACAGGTCGGTCTTGACAAAAAGAACCGGGCGCCCCTGCGCTGACAGCCGGAACACGGCGGCATC
AGAGCAGCCGATTGTCTGTTGTGCCCAGTCATAGCCGAATAGCCTCTCCACCCAAGCGGCCGGAGAACCT
GCGTGCAATCCATCTTGTTCAATCATGCGAAACGATCCTCATCCTGTCTCTTGATCAGATCCGAAAATGG
ATATACAAGCTCCCGGGAGCTTTTTGCAAAAGCCTAGGCCTCCAAAAAAGCCTCCTCACTACTTCTGGAA
TAGCTCAGAGGCAGAGGCGGCCTCGGCCTCTGCATAAATAAAAAAAATTAGTCAGCCATGGGGCGGAGAA
TGGGCGGAACTGGGCGGAGTTAGGGGCGGGATGGGCGGAGTTAGGGGCGGGACTATGGTTGCTGACTAAT
TGAGATGCATGCTTTGCATACTTCTGCCTGCTGGGGAGCCTGGGGACTTTCCACACCTGGTTGCTGACTA
ATTGAGATGCATGCTTTGCATACTTCTGCCTGCTGGGGAGCCTGGGGACTTTCCACACCCTAACTGACAC
ACATTCCACAGAATTAATTCGCGTTAAATTTTTGTTAAATCAGCTCATTTTTTAACCAATAGGCCGAAAT
CGGCAAAATCCCTTATAAATCAAAAGAATAGACCGAGATAGGGT
[37 nt withheld, positions 2705-2741]
AAAGAACGTGGACTCCAACGTCAAAGG
[49 nt withheld, positions 2769-2817]
T
[91 nt withheld, positions 2819-2909]
G
[124 nt withheld, positions 2911-3034]
GGGGATACCCCCTAGAGCCCCAGCTGGTTCTTTCCGCCTCAGAAGCCATAGAGCCCACCGCATCCCCAGC
ATGCCTGCTATTGTCTTCCCAATCCTCCCCCTTGCTGTCCTGCCCCACCCCACCCCCCAGAATAGAATGA
CACCTACTCAGACAATGCGATGCAATTTCCTCATTTTATTAGGAAAGGACAGTGGGAGTGGCACCTTCCA
GGGTCAAGGAAGGCACGGGGGAGGGGCAAACAACAGATGGCTGGCAACTAGAAGGCACAGTCGAGGCTGA
TCAGCGGGTTTAAACGGGCCCTCTAGACTCGAGCGGCCGCCACTGTGCTGGATATCTGCAGAATTCTCAA
GAGAAATCCGTGCGGAGAGGGAGGGGCTTTTCCATTCCACTGATGAGGAGCTCAGGCTCTTGGGACATCG
TGGAGGTACTGGGCACCGCTGAGGTCTTCAAGCTGCCCACAGTAACCTCTTCCTTTTCCTCCTGCCGCAG
GTGCCGGAGAACCTCCTGGGACAGCGAGAAGCTGCTGTCATCTGCAGGTTCCTGGTAGGCAATGAGGCGG
CAGTTGTTCTGAGACTCAGGGGCATCTGCCAGGATGTCCTCAAGTGTCCGGCAGAAGAGTTTGGCCTGCT
CAAGCCTATCCTCCCGGCTAAAGCCAGCTTGACTGTATTGTGACATGGCAAACAAAGTCTGCAAGGGGGT
GGCGTACTCCAGGACACAGGTGCCCGCCCGCTGCCCGTTCTCCAGAAGCTCATAGATGCTGTTGCTGTAA
ACCCGATCCTTGATGCCAGCACGGTCACCGGTCTGCTGGGGCAGTTTATCCAGGAAGCGAATGTTGGGGT
CAGCCATACTCAGGTTATCAGGCACCCCACAGTCCAATGGGAGGAGAATATACAGCCGCTGGCTCACTGC
ACCCCGTAGCAGGTTGTTGTAATGCTGATTGTAAGTTCGAATCCGGGCCTGGAGCTCTGGCAGGATCAGC
CGCAGATATCCGATGTAATATGACCATGCCAGCCCATGGGCCACGCTGAAATTCCCTTTTTCACACACTG
CAGAGATCTCAGCTGGGGCCAGGCCCTTGAGGCCCAGGAGGATGTTCAGTGCCTGCGAGAGGCCCAGGAG
GGCAAGCATCCAAGTGAAGGGCGGGCCGACCGCATTTGGGAGGGAGTAGTAGAAATAGATGGACAGCAGC
AACAGGGCCCCACGGCGGAGGGGGCAGCCCAGGCAGGCCCGCACAGTCCTCCAGTAGCTGCCCCGGTACC
TGGAGTGGATGTGGCGCAGCTCCTCAGCCAGGCTGCAGACCCCGTTTAACAGCAGTCCCAGCTGCAGGGA
GGCTAGGTGGAGCACCAGGTACCGGAGAGTGTGCTCTGGTGGCTCTCCTAGCCCCCAAAGGGTCACCAGG
CAGGCACTCAGCAGAACCAAGGCTGCCTTCTGGGCCCCGTGACCCCTGGGACACGGGATGGATGGATGCA
GGCTGGAGTGGGGCATGGTGAATTCCACCACACTGGACTAGTGGATCCGAGCTCGGTACCAAGCTTAAGT
TTAAACGCTAGCCAGCTTGGGTCTCCCTATAGTGAGTCGTATTAATTTCGATAAGCCAGTAAGCAGTGGG
TTCTCTAGTTAGCCAGAGAGCTCTGCTTATATAGACCTCCCACCGTACACGCCTACCGCCCATTTGCGTC
AATGGGGCGGAGTTGTTACGACATTTTGGAAAGTCCCGTTGATTTTGGTGCCAAAACAAACTCCCATTGA
CGTCAATGGGGTGGAGACTTGGAAATCCCCGTGAGTCAAACCGCTATCCACGCCCATTGATGTACTGCCA
AAACCGCATCACCATGGTAATAGCGATGACTAATACGTAGATGTACTGCCAAGTAGGAAAGTCCCATAAG
GTCATGTACTGGGCATAATGCCAGGCGGGCCATTTACCGTCATTGACGTCAATAGGGGGCGTACTTGGCA
TATGATACACTTGATGTACTGCCAAGTGGGCAGTTTACCGTAAATACTCCACCCATTGACGTCAATGGAA
AGTCCCTATTGGCGTTACTATGGGAACATACGTCATTATTGACGTCAATGGGCGGGGGTCGTTGGGCGGT
CAGCCAGGCGGGCCATTTACCGTAAGTTATGTAACGCGGAACTCCATATATGGGCTATGAACTAATGACC
CCGTAATTGATTACTATTAATAACTAGTCAATAATCAATGTCAACGCGTATATCTGGCCCGTACATCGCG
AAGCAGCGCAAAACGCCTAACCCTAAGCAGATTCTTCATGCAATTGTCGGTCAAGCCTTGCCTTGTTGTA
GCTTAAATTTTGCTCGCGCACTACTCAGCGACCTCCAACACACAAGCAGGGAGCAGATACTGGCTTAACT
ATGCGGCATCAGAGCAGATTGTACTGAGAGTGCACCATAGGGGATCGGGAGATCTCCCGATCCGTCGACG
TCAGGTGGCACTTTTCGGGGAAATGTGCGCGGAACCCCTATTTGTTTATTTTTCTAAATACATTCAAATA
TGTATCCGCTCATGAGACAATAACCCTGATAAATGCTTCAATAATATTGAAAAAGGAAGAGTATGAGTAT
TCAACATTTCCGTGTCGCCCTTATTCCCTTTTTTGCGGCATTTTGCCTTCCTGTTTTTGCTCACCCAGAA
ACGCTGGTGAAAGTAAAAGATGCTGAAGATCAGTTGGGTGCACGAGTGGGTTACATCGAACTGGATCTCA
ACAGCGGTAAGATCCTTGAGAGTTTTCGCCCCGAAGAACGTTTTCCAATGATGAGCACTTTTAAAGTTCT
GCTATGTGGCGCGGTATTATCCCGTATTGACGCCGGGCAAGAGCAACTCGGTCGCCGCATACACTATTCT
CAGAATGACTTGGTTGAGTACTCACCAGTCACAGAAAAGCATCTTACGGATGGCATGACAGTAAGAGAAT
TATGCAGTGCTGCCATAACCATGAGTGATAACACTGCGGCCAACTTACTTCTGACAACGATCGGAGGACC
GAAGGAGCTAACCGCTTTTTTGCACAACATGGGGGATCATGTAACTCGCCTTGATCGTTGGGAACCGGAG
CTGAATGAAGCCATACCAAACGACGAGCGTGACACCACGATGCCTGTAGCAATGGCAACAACGTTGCGCA
AACTATTAACTGGCGAACTACTTACTCTAGCTTCCCGGCAACAATTAATAGACTGGATGGAGGCGGATAA
AGTTGCAGGACCACTTCTGCGCTCGGCCCTTCCGGCTGGCTGGTTTATTGCTGATAAATCTGGAGCCGGT
GAGCGTGGGTCTCGCGGTATCATTGCAGCACTGGGGCCAGATGGTAAGCCCTCCCGTATCGTAGTTATCT
ACACGACGGGGAGTCAGGCAACTATGGATGAACGAAATAGACAGATCGCTGAGATAGGTGCCTCACTGAT
TAAGCATTGGTAACTGTCAGACCAAGTTTACTCATATATACTTTAGATTGATTTAAAACTTCATTTTTAA
TTTAAAAGGATCTAGGTGAAGATCCTTTTTGATAATCTCATGACCA
